Addgene plasmid #125695: AAV-EF1A-mScarlet-Gephyrin.FingR-IL2RGTC
Purpose: Global labeling of inhibitory synapses (red fluorescence)
Depositing lab: Xue Han. Depositing organization: Boston University Main Campus. Publication: A Viral Toolbox of Genetically Encoded Fluorescent Synaptic Tags. Bensussen S, Shankar S, Ching KH, Zemel D, Ta TL, Mount RA, Shroff SN, Gritton HJ, Fabris P, Vanbenschoten H, Beck C, Man HY, Han X. iScience. 2020 Jun 30;23(7):101330. doi: 10.1016/j.isci.2020.101330. PubMed 32674057.
Backbone
  Vector backbone: AAV2
  Backbone size w/o insert (bp): 4589
  Total vector size (bp): 6963
  Modifications to backbone: Inserted IL2RGTC DNA binding sequence upstream of promoter. Changed to EF1A promoter.
  Vector type: Mammalian Expression, AAV
Growth in bacteria
  Bacterial resistance: Ampicillin, 100 μg/mL
  Growth temperature: 37°C
  Growth strain: NEB Stable
  Copy number: Unknown
Gene/Insert
  Gene/Insert name: mScarlet-Gephyrin.FingR-IL2RGTC
  Insert size (bp): 1575
  Promoter: EF1A
  Cloning method: Gibson Cloning
  Sequencing primers: 5′ TCAAGCCTCAGACAGTGGTTC; 3′ CCAGTCAATCTTTCACAAAT
Resource information
  A portion of this plasmid was derived from a plasmid made by: Part of this gene was derived from Addgene plasmids 46296 and 85044 deposited by Don Arnold and Dorus Gadella.
Terms and licenses: Academic/Nonprofit Terms; Industry Terms: Not Available to Industry
How to cite: AAV-EF1A-mScarlet-Gephyrin.FingR-IL2RGTC was a gift from Xue Han (Addgene plasmid # 125695 ; http://n2t.net/addgene:125695 ; RRID:Addgene_125695)
