[The description below was written by a language model from this plasmid's Addgene catalogue record and pLannotate feature annotations shown in this document.]
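Description:
AAV-EF1A-mScarlet-Gephyrin.FingR-IL2RGTC is an AAV2-based transfer plasmid of 6,963 bp for mammalian expression, designed to label inhibitory synapses globally with red fluorescence. It is maintained in E. coli through a high-copy ColE1/pUC-type origin and selected with ampicillin (AmpR under its own bla promoter). An f1 origin and remnants of lac/lacZα cloning-vector sequence are also present. The short RSF ori and lacI hits in the annotation are only fragments and are probably backbone remnants rather than functional parts. Two AAV2 inverted terminal repeats, both annotated as fragments, flank the expression cassette and define the region packaged into recombinant AAV particles.

Between the ITRs, the constitutive human EF-1α promoter drives a fusion whose N-terminal portion is annotated as the monomeric red fluorescent protein mScarlet-I. It is followed by a fibronectin-like domain, consistent with the Gephyrin.FingR, an intrabody built on a fibronectin scaffold that binds endogenous gephyrin at inhibitory postsynaptic sites. Downstream annotations include a partial FLAG-like match, a zinc-finger-like segment and a fragment resembling human ZNF720. Such a fragment could correspond to a repressor domain, although the record does not identify it. The catalogue notes that an IL2RGTC DNA-binding sequence was inserted upstream of the promoter. In FingR designs of this kind, unbound fusion protein returns to the nucleus, binds that site through its zinc finger and suppresses its own transcription, so that expression matches the available target and background stays low. A WPRE improves transcript expression. The SV40 poly(A) signal is annotated on the reverse strand. Parts of the insert were derived from earlier deposited FingR and mScarlet plasmids.
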