Features (pLannotate 1.2.2; 24 found; start..end, strand, type, name):
      1..121     +  rep_origin     RSF ori (fragment): Plasmids containing the RSF 1030 origin of replication can be propagated in E. coli cells that contain additional plasmids with compatible origins.
    123..215     +  CDS            lacI (fragment): lac repressor; lacI; The lac repressor binds to the lac operator to inhibit transcription in E. coli. This inhibition can be relieved by adding lactose or isopropyl-β-D-thiogalactopyranoside (IPTG).
    228..249     +  protein_bind   CAP binding site: CAP binding activates transcription in the presence of cAMP. E. coli catabolite activator protein
    264..294     +  promoter       lac promoter: promoter for the E. coli lac operon
    302..318     +  protein_bind   lac operator: The lac repressor binds to the lac operator to inhibit transcription in E. coli. This inhibition can be relieved by adding lactose or isopropyl-β-D-thiogalactopyranoside (IPTG). lac repressor encoded by lacI
    379..509     -  repeat_region  AAV2 ITR (fragment): inverted terminal repeat of adeno-associated virus serotype 2 inverted
    598..1776    +  promoter       EF-1α promoter: strong constitutive promoter for human elongation factor EF-1α
   1793..1811    +  promoter       T7 promoter: promoter for bacteriophage T7 RNA polymerase
   1844..2539    +  CDS            mScarlet-I: mScarlet-I is a basic (constitutively fluorescent) red fluorescent protein published in 2016, derived from synthetic construct. It is reported to be a rapidly-maturing monomer with moderate acid sensitivity.
   2579..2785    +  CDS            FINC_PLEWA (fragment): Experimental evidence at transcript level: Swiss-Prot protein existence level 2. Fibronectins bind cell surfaces and various compounds including collagen, fibrin, heparin, DNA, and actin. Fibronectins are involved in cell adhesion, cell motility, opsonization, wound healing, and maintenance of cell shape. May be involved in osteoblast compaction (By similarity). From Pleurodeles waltl (Iberian ribbed newt).
   2846..2870    +  CDS            3xFLAG (fragment): three tandem FLAG® epitope tags
   2897..2980    +  CDS            ESCA_PSYCI (fragment): Protein inferred from homology: Swiss-Prot protein existence level 3. From Psychoda cinerea (Psychod fly).
   3296..3412    +  CDS            ZNF720 (fragment): ZN720_HUMAN - Experimental evidence at protein level: Swiss-Prot protein existence level 1. From Homo sapiens (Human).
   3435..3465    +  misc_feature   MCS (fragment): pUC18/19 multiple cloning site
   3472..4060    +  misc_feature   WPRE: woodchuck hepatitis virus posttranscriptional regulatory element
   4061..4080    +  misc_feature   MCS (fragment): pBluescript multiple cloning site
   4109..4230    -  polyA_signal   SV40 poly(A) signal: SV40 polyadenylation signal
   4253..4321    -  CDS            large T antigen (fragment): large T antigen from SV40 (simian virus 40)
   4392..4522    +  repeat_region  AAV2 ITR (fragment): inverted terminal repeat of adeno-associated virus serotype 2 inverted
   4536..4693    +  CDS            lacZα (fragment): LacZα fragment of β-galactosidase; lacZ fragment
   4698..5126    +  rep_origin     f1 ori (sequence partly withheld): f1 bacteriophage origin of replication; arrow indicates direction of (+) strand synthesis
   5179..5283    +  promoter       AmpR promoter: bla
   5284..6144    +  CDS            AmpR: β-lactamase; bla; confers resistance to ampicillin, carbenicillin, and related antibiotics
   6315..6903    +  rep_origin     ori: high-copy-number ColE1/pMB1/pBR322/pUC origin of replication
>Addgene plasmid #125695 | AAV-EF1A-mScarlet-Gephyrin.FingR-IL2RGTC | depositor full sequence | sequence record 241696 | AAV-EF1A-mScarlet-Gephyrin.FingR-IL2RGTC sequence 6963 bps
TTCTTTCCTGCGTTATCCCCTGATTCTGTGGATAACCGTATTACCGCCTTTGAGTGAGCTGATACCGCTC
GCCGCAGCCGAACGACCGAGCGCAGCGAGTCAGTGAGCGAGGAAGCGGAAGAGCGCCCAATACGCAAACC
GCCTCTCCCCGCGCGTTGGCCGATTCATTAATGCAGCTGGCACGACAGGTTTCCCGACTGGAAAGCGGGC
AGTGAGCGCAACGCAATTAATGTGAGTTAGCTCACTCATTAGGCACCCCAGGCTTTACACTTTATGCTTC
CGGCTCGTATGTTGTGTGGAATTGTGAGCGGATAACAATTTCACACAGGAAACAGCTATGACCATGATTA
CGCCAGATTTAATTAAGGCCTTAATTAGGCTGCGCGCTCGCTCGCTCACTGAGGCCGCCCGGGCAAAGCC
CGGGCGTCGGGCGACCTTTGGTCGCCCGGCCTCAGTGAGCGAGCGAGCGCGCAGAGAGGGAGTGGCCAAC
TCCATCACTAGGGGTTCCTTGTAGTTAATGATTAACCCGCCATGCTACTTATCTACGTAGCCATGCTCTA
GGAAGATCACGCGTCTTCCACAGAGTGAATTCCGTGAGGCTCCGGTGCCCGTCAGTGGGCAGAGCGCACA
TCGCCCACAGTCCCCGAGAAGTTGGGGGGAGGGGTCGGCAATTGAACCGGTGCCTAGAGAAGGTGGCGCG
GGGTAAACTGGGAAAGTGATGTCGTGTACTGGCTCCGCCTTTTTCCCGAGGGTGGGGGAGAACCGTATAT
AAGTGCAGTAGTCGCCGTGAACGTTCTTTTTCGCAACGGGTTTGCCGCCAGAACACAGGTAAGTGCCGTG
TGTGGTTCCCGCGGGCCTGGCCTCTTTACGGGTTATGGCCCTTGCGTGCCTTGAATTACTTCCACCTGGC
TGCAGTACGTGATTCTTGATCCCGAGCTTCGGGTTGGAAGTGGGTGGGAGAGTTCGAGGCCTTGCGCTTA
AGGAGCCCCTTCGCCTCGTGCTTGAGTTGAGGCCTGGCCTGGGCGCTGGGGCCGCCGCGTGCGAATCTGG
TGGCACCTTCGCGCCTGTCTCGCTGCTTTCGATAAGTCTCTAGCCATTTAAAATTTTTGATGACCTGCTG
CGACGCTTTTTTTCTGGCAAGATAGTCTTGTAAATGCGGGCCAAGATCTGCACACTGGTATTTCGGTTTT
TGGGGCCGCGGGCGGCGACGGGGCCCGTGCGTCCCAGCGCACATGTTCGGCGAGGCGGGGCCTGCGAGCG
CGGCCACCGAGAATCGGACGGGGGTAGTCTCAAGCTGGCCGGCCTGCTCTGGTGCCTGGCCTCGCGCCGC
CGTGTATCGCCCCGCCCTGGGCGGCAAGGCTGGCCCGGTCGGCACCAGTTGCGTGAGCGGAAAGATGGCC
GCTTCCCGGCCCTGCTGCAGGGAGCTCAAAATGGAGGACGCGGCGCTCGGGAGAGCGGGCGGGTGAGTCA
CCCACACAAAGGAAAAGGGCCTTTCCGTCCTCAGCCGTCGCTTCATGTGACTCCACGGAGTACCGGGCGC
CGTCCAGGCACCTCGATTAGTTCTCGAGCTTTTGGAGTACGTCGTCTTTAGGTTGGGGGGAGGGGTTTTA
TGCGATGGAGTTTCCCCACACTGAGTGGGTGGAGACTGAAGTTAGGCCAGCTTGGCACTTGATGTAATTC
TCCTTGGAATTTGCCCTTTTTGAGTTTGGATCTTGGTTCATTCTCAAGCCTCAGACAGTGGTTCAAAGTT
TTTTTCTTCCATTTCAGGTGTCGTGAGGAATTAGCTTGGTACTAATACGACTCACTATAGGGAGACCCAA
GCTGGCTAGGTAAGCTTGCCACCATGGTGAGCAAGGGCGAGGCAGTGATCAAGGAGTTCATGCGGTTCAA
GGTGCACATGGAGGGCTCCATGAACGGCCACGAGTTCGAGATCGAGGGCGAGGGCGAGGGCCGCCCCTAC
GAGGGCACCCAGACCGCCAAGCTGAAGGTGACCAAGGGTGGCCCCCTGCCCTTCTCCTGGGACATCCTGT
CCCCTCAGTTCATGTACGGCTCCAGGGCCTTCATCAAGCACCCCGCCGACATCCCCGACTACTATAAGCA
GTCCTTCCCCGAGGGCTTCAAGTGGGAGCGCGTGATGAACTTCGAGGACGGCGGCGCCGTGACCGTGACC
CAGGACACCTCCCTGGAGGACGGCACCCTGATCTACAAGGTGAAGCTCCGCGGCACCAACTTCCCTCCTG
ACGGCCCCGTAATGCAGAAGAAGACAATGGGCTGGGAAGCGTCCACCGAGCGGTTGTACCCCGAGGACGG
CGTGCTGAAGGGCGACATTAAGATGGCCCTGCGCCTGAAGGACGGCGGCCGCTACCTGGCGGACTTCAAG
ACCACCTACAAGGCCAAGAAGCCCGTGCAGATGCCCGGCGCCTACAACGTCGACCGCAAGTTGGACATCA
CCTCCCACAACGAGGACTACACCGTGGTGGAACAGTACGAACGCTCCGAGGGCCGCCACTCCACCGGCGG
CATGGACGAGCTGTACAAGTCTAGGGGAGCTGGCGCTGGAGCGGGTGCAGGGGCTGGCCTCGAAGTCAAG
GAAGCATCACCAACCAGCATCCAGATCAGCTGGGGCAAGTACAAGGTCATGGTTCGCTACTACCGCATCA
CCTACGGTGAAACTGGTGGCAATAGCCCTGTCCAGGAATTCACCGTGCCTGGCAGCAAGTCCACTGCTAC
CATCAGCAGCCTGAAACCTGGTGTCGACTATACCATCACGGTGTACGCCGTCACGATCGACCACTGGAAC
TACCAGGACCCGATCCCGATCTCCATCAACTACCGCACCGGATCCGATTACAAGGATGACGACGATAAGG
GTAGCGGCTCCAGTAGATCTGGGTTTCAGTGCCAGATTTGCATGCGCAACTTTAGCCGCAAAAGCACCCT
GACCGATCATATTCGCACCCATACCGGCGAAAAACCGTTTGCGTGCGATATTTGCGGCCGCAAATTTGCG
GCGCGCAGCACCCGCACCACCCATACCAAAATTCATACCGGCAGCCAGAAACCGTTTCAGTGCCGCATTT
GCATGCGCAACTTTAGCCGCAGCGATAGCCTGAGCAAACATATTCGCACCCATACCGGCGAAAAACCGTT
TGCGTGCGATATTTGCGGCCGCAAATTTGCGCAGCGCAGCAACCTGAAAGTGCATACCAAAATTCATCTG
CGCGGCAGCCAGCTGATCGATGGTGTCGACGCTCCTGAACAACGTGAAGGTGCTTCTCAAGTTTCTGTTT
CTGTTACTTTTGAAGATGTTGCTGTTCTTTTTACTCGTGATGAATGGAAAAAACTTGATCTTTCTCAACG
TTCTCTTTATCGTGAAGTTATGCTTGAAAATTATTCTAATCTTGCTTCTATGGCTTAAAAGCTTGCGGCC
GCGACTCTAGAGTCGACCTGCAGGCATGCAAGCTTATCGATAATCAACCTCTGGATTACAAAATTTGTGA
AAGATTGACTGGTATTCTTAACTATGTTGCTCCTTTTACGCTATGTGGATACGCTGCTTTAATGCCTTTG
TATCATGCTATTGCTTCCCGTATGGCTTTCATTTTCTCCTCCTTGTATAAATCCTGGTTGCTGTCTCTTT
ATGAGGAGTTGTGGCCCGTTGTCAGGCAACGTGGCGTGGTGTGCACTGTGTTTGCTGACGCAACCCCCAC
TGGTTGGGGCATTGCCACCACCTGTCAGCTCCTTTCCGGGACTTTCGCTTTCCCCCTCCCTATTGCCACG
GCGGAACTCATCGCCGCCTGCCTTGCCCGCTGCTGGACAGGGGCTCGGCTGTTGGGCACTGACAATTCCG
TGGTGTTGTCGGGGAAATCATCGTCCTTTCCTTGGCTGCTCGCCTGTGTTGCCACCTGGATTCTGCGCGG
GACGTCCTTCTGCTACGTCCCTTCGGCCCTCAATCCAGCGGACCTTCCTTCCCGCGGCCTGCTGCCGGCT
CTGCGGCCTCTTCCGCGTCTTCGCCTTCGCCCTCAGACGAGTCGGATCTCCCTTTGGGCCGCCTCCCCGC
ATCGATACCGTCGACCTCGACCCGGGCGGCCGCTTCGAGCAGACATGATAAGATACATTGATGAGTTTGG
ACAAACCACAACTAGAATGCAGTGAAAAAAATGCTTTATTTGTGAAATTTGTGATGCTATTGCTTTATTT
GTAACCATTATAAGCTGCAATAAACAAGTTAACAACAACAATTGCATTCATTTTATGTTTCAGGTTCAGG
GGGAGATGTGGGAGGTTTTTTAAAGCAAGTAAAACCTCTACAAATGTGGTAAAATCGATAAGGATCTTCC
TAGAGCATGGCTACGTAGATAAGTAGCATGGCGGGTTAATCATTAACTACAAGGAACCCCTAGTGATGGA
GTTGGCCACTCCCTCTCTGCGCGCTCGCTCGCTCACTGAGGCCGGGCGACCAAAGGTCGCCCGACGCCCG
GGCTTTGCCCGGGCGGCCTCAGTGAGCGAGCGAGCGCGCAGCCTTAATTAACCTAATTCACTGGCCGTCG
TTTTACAACGTCGTGACTGGGAAAACCCTGGCGTTACCCAACTTAATCGCCTTGCAGCACATCCCCCTTT
CGCCAGCTGGCGTAATAGCGAAGAGGCCCGCACCGATCGCCCTTCCCAACAGTTGCGCAGCCTGAATGGC
GAATGGG
[124 nt withheld, positions 4698-4821]
C
[91 nt withheld, positions 4823-4913]
A
[49 nt withheld, positions 4915-4963]
CCTTTGACGTTGGAGTCCACGTTCTTT
[37 nt withheld, positions 4991-5027]
ACCCTATCTCGGTCTATTCTTTTGATTTATAAGGGATTTTGCCGATTTCGGCCTATTGGTTAAAAAATGA
GCTGATTTAACAAAAATTTAACGCGAATTTTAACAAAATATTAACGCTTACAATTTAGGTGGCACTTTTC
GGGGAAATGTGCGCGGAACCCCTATTTGTTTATTTTTCTAAATACATTCAAATATGTATCCGCTCATGAG
ACAATAACCCTGATAAATGCTTCAATAATATTGAAAAAGGAAGAGTATGAGTATTCAACATTTCCGTGTC
GCCCTTATTCCCTTTTTTGCGGCATTTTGCCTTCCTGTTTTTGCTCACCCAGAAACGCTGGTGAAAGTAA
AAGATGCTGAAGATCAGTTGGGTGCACGAGTGGGTTACATCGAACTGGATCTCAACAGCGGTAAGATCCT
TGAGAGTTTTCGCCCCGAAGAACGTTTTCCAATGATGAGCACTTTTAAAGTTCTGCTATGTGGCGCGGTA
TTATCCCGTATTGACGCCGGGCAAGAGCAACTCGGTCGCCGCATACACTATTCTCAGAATGACTTGGTTG
AGTACTCACCAGTCACAGAAAAGCATCTTACGGATGGCATGACAGTAAGAGAATTATGCAGTGCTGCCAT
AACCATGAGTGATAACACTGCGGCCAACTTACTTCTGACAACGATCGGAGGACCGAAGGAGCTAACCGCT
TTTTTGCACAACATGGGGGATCATGTAACTCGCCTTGATCGTTGGGAACCGGAGCTGAATGAAGCCATAC
CAAACGACGAGCGTGACACCACGATGCCTGTAGCAATGGCAACAACGTTGCGCAAACTATTAACTGGCGA
ACTACTTACTCTAGCTTCCCGGCAACAATTAATAGACTGGATGGAGGCGGATAAAGTTGCAGGACCACTT
CTGCGCTCGGCCCTTCCGGCTGGCTGGTTTATTGCTGATAAATCTGGAGCCGGTGAGCGTGGGTCTCGCG
GTATCATTGCAGCACTGGGGCCAGATGGTAAGCCCTCCCGTATCGTAGTTATCTACACGACGGGGAGTCA
GGCAACTATGGATGAACGAAATAGACAGATCGCTGAGATAGGTGCCTCACTGATTAAGCATTGGTAACTG
TCAGACCAAGTTTACTCATATATACTTTAGATTGATTTAAAACTTCATTTTTAATTTAAAAGGATCTAGG
TGAAGATCCTTTTTGATAATCTCATGACCAAAATCCCTTAACGTGAGTTTTCGTTCCACTGAGCGTCAGA
CCCCGTAGAAAAGATCAAAGGATCTTCTTGAGATCCTTTTTTTCTGCGCGTAATCTGCTGCTTGCAAACA
AAAAAACCACCGCTACCAGCGGTGGTTTGTTTGCCGGATCAAGAGCTACCAACTCTTTTTCCGAAGGTAA
CTGGCTTCAGCAGAGCGCAGATACCAAATACTGTTCTTCTAGTGTAGCCGTAGTTAGGCCACCACTTCAA
GAACTCTGTAGCACCGCCTACATACCTCGCTCTGCTAATCCTGTTACCAGTGGCTGCTGCCAGTGGCGAT
AAGTCGTGTCTTACCGGGTTGGACTCAAGACGATAGTTACCGGATAAGGCGCAGCGGTCGGGCTGAACGG
GGGGTTCGTGCACACAGCCCAGCTTGGAGCGAACGACCTACACCGAACTGAGATACCTACAGCGTGAGCT
ATGAGAAAGCGCCACGCTTCCCGAAGGGAGAAAGGCGGACAGGTATCCGGTAAGCGGCAGGGTCGGAACA
GGAGAGCGCACGAGGGAGCTTCCAGGGGGAAACGCCTGGTATCTTTATAGTCCTGTCGGGTTTCGCCACC
TCTGACTTGAGCGTCGATTTTTGTGATGCTCGTCAGGGGGGCGGAGCCTATGGAAAAACGCCAGCAACGC
GGCCTTTTTACGGTTCCTGGCCTTTTGCTGGCCTTTTGCTCACATG
