LOCUS       Exported 6465 bp ds-DNA circular SYN 12-MAY-2021
DEFINITION  Global labeling of inhibitory synapses (red fluorescence).
ACCESSION   .
VERSION     .
KEYWORDS    AAV-EF1A-mScarlet-Gephyrin.FingR-IL2RGTC
SOURCE      synthetic DNA construct
  ORGANISM  synthetic DNA construct
REFERENCE   1 (bases 1 to 6465)
  AUTHORS   Bensussen S, Shankar S, Ching KH, Zemel D, Ta TL, Mount RA, Shroff
            SN, Gritton HJ, Fabris P, Vanbenschoten H, Beck C, Man HY, Han X
  TITLE     A Viral Toolbox of Genetically Encoded Fluorescent Synaptic Tags.
  JOURNAL   iScience. 2020 Jun 30;23(7):101330. doi: 10.1016/j.isci.2020.101330.
  PUBMED    32674057
REFERENCE   2 (bases 1 to 6465)
  AUTHORS   .
  TITLE     Direct Submission
  JOURNAL   Exported May 12, 2021 from SnapGene Server 1.1.58
            http://www.snapgene.com
FEATURES             Location/Qualifiers
     source          1..6465
                     /organism="synthetic DNA construct"
                     /mol_type="other DNA"
     repeat_region   1..130
                     /label=AAV2 ITR
     promoter        219..1397
                     /label=EF-1-alpha promoter
                     /note="strong constitutive promoter for human elongation
                     factor EF-1-alpha"
     intron          450..1388
                     /label=EF-1-alpha intron A
                     /note="intron upstream of the start codon of human
                     EF-1-alpha"
     primer_bind     1345..1365
                     /label=EF1a-F
                     /note="Human elongation factor-1a promoter, forward primer"
     primer_bind     1414..1433
                     /label=T7
                     /note="T7 promoter, forward primer"
     promoter        1414..1432
                     /label=T7 promoter
                     /note="promoter for bacteriophage T7 RNA polymerase"
     regulatory      1459..1468
                     /regulatory_class="other"
                     /note="vertebrate consensus sequence for strong initiation
                     of translation (Kozak, 1987)"
     CDS             1465..2160
                     /codon_start=1
                     /product="bright monomeric red fluorescent protein evolved
                     from a synthetic template (Bindels et al., 2016)"
                     /label=mScarlet-I
                     /note="matures faster than mScarlet"
                     /translation="MVSKGEAVIKEFMRFKVHMEGSMNGHEFEIEGEGEGRPYEGTQTA
                     KLKVTKGGPLPFSWDILSPQFMYGSRAFIKHPADIPDYYKQSFPEGFKWERVMNFEDGG
                     AVTVTQDTSLEDGTLIYKVKLRGTNFPPDGPVMQKKTMGWEASTERLYPEDGVLKGDIK
                     MALRLKDGGRYLADFKTTYKAKKPVQMPGAYNVDRKLDITSHNEDYTVVEQYERSEGRH
                     STGGMDELYK"
     primer_bind     complement(1598..1616)
                     /label=mCherry-R
                     /note="mCherry, reverse primer"
     primer_bind     1866..1885
                     /label=mCherry-F
                     /note="mCherry, forward primer"
     CDS             2467..2490
                     /codon_start=1
                     /product="FLAG(R) epitope tag, followed by an enterokinase
                     cleavage site"
                     /label=FLAG
                     /translation="DYKDDDDK"
     CDS             2908..3033
                     /codon_start=1
                     /product="Kruppel-associated box (KRAB) transcriptional
                     repression domain from the rat zinc finger protein Kid-1
                     (Witzgall et al., 1994)"
                     /label=KRAB-A
                     /translation="VSVTFEDVAVLFTRDEWKKLDLSQRSLYREVMLENYSNLASM"
     misc_feature    3052..3640
                     /label=WPRE
                     /note="woodchuck hepatitis virus posttranscriptional
                     regulatory element"
     primer_bind     complement(3105..3125)
                     /label=WPRE-R
                     /note="WPRE, reverse primer"
     CDS             complement(3523..3534)
                     /codon_start=1
                     /product="Factor Xa recognition and cleavage site"
                     /label=Factor Xa site
                     /translation="IEGR"
     primer_bind     complement(3643..3659)
                     /label=KS primer
                     /note="common sequencing primer, one of multiple similar
                     variants"
     primer_bind     complement(3644..3660)
                     /label=pBluescriptKS
                     /note="For pBluescript vector"
     polyA_signal    3689..3810
                     /label=SV40 poly(A) signal
                     /note="SV40 polyadenylation signal"
     primer_bind     complement(3700..3719)
                     /label=EBV-rev
                     /note="SV40 polyA terminator, reverse primer"
     primer_bind     3754..3773
                     /label=SV40pA-R
                     /note="SV40 polyA, reverse primer"
     primer_bind     complement(4018..4035)
                     /label=L4440
                     /note="L4440 vector, forward primer"
     rep_origin      complement(4189..4777)
                     /direction=LEFT
                     /label=ori
                     /note="high-copy-number ColE1/pMB1/pBR322/pUC origin of
                     replication"
     primer_bind     complement(4269..4288)
                     /label=pBR322ori-F
                     /note="pBR322 origin, forward primer"
     CDS             complement(4948..5808)
                     /codon_start=1
                     /gene="bla"
                     /product="beta-lactamase"
                     /label=AmpR
                     /note="confers resistance to ampicillin, carbenicillin, and
                     related antibiotics"
                     /translation="MSIQHFRVALIPFFAAFCLPVFAHPETLVKVKDAEDQLGARVGYI
                     ELDLNSGKILESFRPEERFPMMSTFKVLLCGAVLSRIDAGQEQLGRRIHYSQNDLVEYS
                     PVTEKHLTDGMTVRELCSAAITMSDNTAANLLLTTIGGPKELTAFLHNMGDHVTRLDRW
                     EPELNEAIPNDERDTTMPVAMATTLRKLLTGELLTLASRQQLIDWMEADKVAGPLLRSA
                     LPAGWFIADKSGAGERGSRGIIAALGPDGKPSRIVVIYTTGSQATMDERNRQIAEIGAS
                     LIKHW"
     primer_bind     5571..5590
                     /label=Amp-R
                     /note="Ampicillin resistance gene, reverse primer"
     promoter        complement(5809..5913)
                     /gene="bla"
                     /label=AmpR promoter
     rep_origin      complement(5939..6394)
                     /direction=LEFT
                     /label=f1 ori
                     /note="f1 bacteriophage origin of replication; arrow
                     indicates direction of (+) strand synthesis"
     primer_bind     complement(6076..6097)
                     /label=F1ori-F
                     /note="F1 origin, forward primer"
     primer_bind     6288..6307
                     /label=F1ori-R
                     /note="F1 origin, reverse primer"
ORIGIN
        1 ctgcgcgctc gctcgctcac tgaggccgcc cgggcaaagc ccgggcgtcg ggcgaccttt
       61 ggtcgcccgg cctcagtgag cgagcgagcg cgcagagagg gagtggccaa ctccatcact
      121 aggggttcct tgtagttaat gattaacccg ccatgctact tatctacgta gccatgctct
      181 aggaagatca cgcgtcttcc acagagtgaa ttccgtgagg ctccggtgcc cgtcagtggg
      241 cagagcgcac atcgcccaca gtccccgaga agttgggggg aggggtcggc aattgaaccg
      301 gtgcctagag aaggtggcgc ggggtaaact gggaaagtga tgtcgtgtac tggctccgcc
      361 tttttcccga gggtggggga gaaccgtata taagtgcagt agtcgccgtg aacgttcttt
      421 ttcgcaacgg gtttgccgcc agaacacagg taagtgccgt gtgtggttcc cgcgggcctg
      481 gcctctttac gggttatggc ccttgcgtgc cttgaattac ttccacctgg ctgcagtacg
      541 tgattcttga tcccgagctt cgggttggaa gtgggtggga gagttcgagg ccttgcgctt
      601 aaggagcccc ttcgcctcgt gcttgagttg aggcctggcc tgggcgctgg ggccgccgcg
      661 tgcgaatctg gtggcacctt cgcgcctgtc tcgctgcttt cgataagtct ctagccattt
      721 aaaatttttg atgacctgct gcgacgcttt ttttctggca agatagtctt gtaaatgcgg
      781 gccaagatct gcacactggt atttcggttt ttggggccgc gggcggcgac ggggcccgtg
      841 cgtcccagcg cacatgttcg gcgaggcggg gcctgcgagc gcggccaccg agaatcggac
      901 gggggtagtc tcaagctggc cggcctgctc tggtgcctgg cctcgcgccg ccgtgtatcg
      961 ccccgccctg ggcggcaagg ctggcccggt cggcaccagt tgcgtgagcg gaaagatggc
     1021 cgcttcccgg ccctgctgca gggagctcaa aatggaggac gcggcgctcg ggagagcggg
     1081 cgggtgagtc acccacacaa aggaaaaggg cctttccgtc ctcagccgtc gcttcatgtg
     1141 actccacgga gtaccgggcg ccgtccaggc acctcgatta gttctcgagc ttttggagta
     1201 cgtcgtcttt aggttggggg gaggggtttt atgcgatgga gtttccccac actgagtggg
     1261 tggagactga agttaggcca gcttggcact tgatgtaatt ctccttggaa tttgcccttt
     1321 ttgagtttgg atcttggttc attctcaagc ctcagacagt ggttcaaagt ttttttcttc
     1381 catttcaggt gtcgtgagga attagcttgg tactaatacg actcactata gggagaccca
     1441 agctggctag gtaagcttgc caccatggtg agcaagggcg aggcagtgat caaggagttc
     1501 atgcggttca aggtgcacat ggagggctcc atgaacggcc acgagttcga gatcgagggc
     1561 gagggcgagg gccgccccta cgagggcacc cagaccgcca agctgaaggt gaccaagggt
     1621 ggccccctgc ccttctcctg ggacatcctg tcccctcagt tcatgtacgg ctccagggcc
     1681 ttcatcaagc accccgccga catccccgac tactataagc agtccttccc cgagggcttc
     1741 aagtgggagc gcgtgatgaa cttcgaggac ggcggcgccg tgaccgtgac ccaggacacc
     1801 tccctggagg acggcaccct gatctacaag gtgaagctcc gcggcaccaa cttccctcct
     1861 gacggccccg taatgcagaa gaagacaatg ggctgggaag cgtccaccga gcggttgtac
     1921 cccgaggacg gcgtgctgaa gggcgacatt aagatggccc tgcgcctgaa ggacggcggc
     1981 cgctacctgg cggacttcaa gaccacctac aaggccaaga agcccgtgca gatgcccggc
     2041 gcctacaacg tcgaccgcaa gttggacatc acctcccaca acgaggacta caccgtggtg
     2101 gaacagtacg aacgctccga gggccgccac tccaccggcg gcatggacga gctgtacaag
     2161 tctaggggag ctggcgctgg agcgggtgca ggggctggcc tcgaagtcaa ggaagcatca
     2221 ccaaccagca tccagatcag ctggggcaag tacaaggtca tggttcgcta ctaccgcatc
     2281 acctacggtg aaactggtgg caatagccct gtccaggaat tcaccgtgcc tggcagcaag
     2341 tccactgcta ccatcagcag cctgaaacct ggtgtcgact ataccatcac ggtgtacgcc
     2401 gtcacgatcg accactggaa ctaccaggac ccgatcccga tctccatcaa ctaccgcacc
     2461 ggatccgatt acaaggatga cgacgataag ggtagcggct ccagtagatc tgggtttcag
     2521 tgccagattt gcatgcgcaa ctttagccgc aaaagcaccc tgaccgatca tattcgcacc
     2581 cataccggcg aaaaaccgtt tgcgtgcgat atttgcggcc gcaaatttgc ggcgcgcagc
     2641 acccgcacca cccataccaa aattcatacc ggcagccaga aaccgtttca gtgccgcatt
     2701 tgcatgcgca actttagccg cagcgatagc ctgagcaaac atattcgcac ccataccggc
     2761 gaaaaaccgt ttgcgtgcga tatttgcggc cgcaaatttg cgcagcgcag caacctgaaa
     2821 gtgcatacca aaattcatct gcgcggcagc cagctgatcg atggtgtcga cgctcctgaa
     2881 caacgtgaag gtgcttctca agtttctgtt tctgttactt ttgaagatgt tgctgttctt
     2941 tttactcgtg atgaatggaa aaaacttgat ctttctcaac gttctcttta tcgtgaagtt
     3001 atgcttgaaa attattctaa tcttgcttct atggcttaaa agcttatcga taatcaacct
     3061 ctggattaca aaatttgtga aagattgact ggtattctta actatgttgc tccttttacg
     3121 ctatgtggat acgctgcttt aatgcctttg tatcatgcta ttgcttcccg tatggctttc
     3181 attttctcct ccttgtataa atcctggttg ctgtctcttt atgaggagtt gtggcccgtt
     3241 gtcaggcaac gtggcgtggt gtgcactgtg tttgctgacg caacccccac tggttggggc
     3301 attgccacca cctgtcagct cctttccggg actttcgctt tccccctccc tattgccacg
     3361 gcggaactca tcgccgcctg ccttgcccgc tgctggacag gggctcggct gttgggcact
     3421 gacaattccg tggtgttgtc ggggaaatca tcgtcctttc cttggctgct cgcctgtgtt
     3481 gccacctgga ttctgcgcgg gacgtccttc tgctacgtcc cttcggccct caatccagcg
     3541 gaccttcctt cccgcggcct gctgccggct ctgcggcctc ttccgcgtct tcgccttcgc
     3601 cctcagacga gtcggatctc cctttgggcc gcctccccgc atcgataccg tcgacctcga
     3661 cccgggcggc cgcttcgagc agacatgata agatacattg atgagtttgg acaaaccaca
     3721 actagaatgc agtgaaaaaa atgctttatt tgtgaaattt gtgatgctat tgctttattt
     3781 gtaaccatta taagctgcaa taaacaagtt aacaacaaca attgcattca ttttatgttt
     3841 caggttcagg gggagatgtg ggaggttttt taaagcaagt aaaacctcta caaatgtggt
     3901 aaaatcgata aggatcttcc tagagcatgg ctacgtagat aagtagcatg gcgggttaat
     3961 cattaactac aaggaacccc tagtgatgga gttggccact ccctctctgc gcgctysctc
     4021 gctcactgac tcgctgcgct cggtcgttcg gctgcggcga gcggtatcag ctcactcaaa
     4081 ggcggtaata cggttatcca cagaatcagg ggataacgca ggaaagaaca tgtgagcaaa
     4141 aggccagcaa aaggccagga accgtaaaaa ggccgcgttg ctggcgtttt tccataggct
     4201 ccgcccccct gacgagcatc acaaaaatcg acgctcaagt cagaggtggc gaaacccgac
     4261 aggactataa agataccagg cgtttccccc tggaagctcc ctcgtgcgct ctcctgttcc
     4321 gaccctgccg cttaccggat acctgtccgc ctttctccct tcgggaagcg tggcgctttc
     4381 tcatagctca cgctgtaggt atctcagttc ggtgtaggtc gttcgctcca agctgggctg
     4441 tgtgcacgaa ccccccgttc agcccgaccg ctgcgcctta tccggtaact atcgtcttga
     4501 gtccaacccg gtaagacacg acttatcgcc actggcagca gccactggta acaggattag
     4561 cagagcgagg tatgtaggcg gtgctacaga gttcttgaag tggtggccta actacggcta
     4621 cactagaaga acagtatttg gtatctgcgc tctgctgaag ccagttacct tcggaaaaag
     4681 agttggtagc tcttgatccg gcaaacaaac caccgctggt agcggtggtt tttttgtttg
     4741 caagcagcag attacgcgca gaaaaaaagg atctcaagaa gatcctttga tcttttctac
     4801 ggggtctgac gctcagtgga acgaaaactc acgttaaggg attttggtca tgagattatc
     4861 aaaaaggatc ttcacctaga tccttttaaa ttaaaaatga agttttaaat caatctaaag
     4921 tatatatgag taaacttggt ctgacagtta ccaatgctta atcagtgagg cacctatctc
     4981 agcgatctgt ctatttcgtt catccatagt tgcctgactc cccgtcgtgt agataactac
     5041 gatacgggag ggcttaccat ctggccccag tgctgcaatg ataccgcgag acccacgctc
     5101 accggctcca gatttatcag caataaacca gccagccgga agggccgagc gcagaagtgg
     5161 tcctgcaact ttatccgcct ccatccagtc tattaattgt tgccgggaag ctagagtaag
     5221 tagttcgcca gttaatagtt tgcgcaacgt tgttgccatt gctacaggca tcgtggtgtc
     5281 acgctcgtcg tttggtatgg cttcattcag ctccggttcc caacgatcaa ggcgagttac
     5341 atgatccccc atgttgtgca aaaaagcggt tagctccttc ggtcctccga tcgttgtcag
     5401 aagtaagttg gccgcagtgt tatcactcat ggttatggca gcactgcata attctcttac
     5461 tgtcatgcca tccgtaagat gcttttctgt gactggtgag tactcaacca agtcattctg
     5521 agaatagtgt atgcggcgac cgagttgctc ttgcccggcg tcaatacggg ataataccgc
     5581 gccacatagc agaactttaa aagtgctcat cattggaaaa cgttcttcgg ggcgaaaact
     5641 ctcaaggatc ttaccgctgt tgagatccag ttcgatgtaa cccactcgtg cacccaactg
     5701 atcttcagca tcttttactt tcaccagcgt ttctgggtga gcaaaaacag gaaggcaaaa
     5761 tgccgcaaaa aagggaataa gggcgacacg gaaatgttga atactcatac tcttcctttt
     5821 tcaatattat tgaagcattt atcagggtta ttgtctcatg agcggataca tatttgaatg
     5881 tatttagaaa aataaacaaa taggggttcc gcgcacattt ccccgaaaag tgccacctaa
     5941 attgtaagcg ttaatatttt gttaaaattc gcgttaaatt tttgttaaat cagctcattt
     6001 tttaaccaat aggccgaaat cggcaaaatc ccttataaat caaaagaata gaccgagata
     6061 gggttgagtg ttgttccagt ttggaacaag agtccactat taaagaacgt ggactccaac
     6121 gtcaaaggnn nnnnnnnnnn nnnnnnnnnn nnnnnnnnnn nnnnnnnnnn nnnnnnntnn
     6181 nnnnnnnnnn nnnnnnnnnn nnnnnnnnnn nnnnnnnnnn nnnnnnnnnn nnnnnnnnnn
     6241 nnnnnnnnnn nnnnnnnnnn nnnnnnnnng nnnnnnnnnn nnnnnnnnnn nnnnnnnnnn
     6301 nnnnnnnnnn nnnnnnnnnn nnnnnnnnnn nnnnnnnnnn nnnnnnnnnn nnnnnnnnnn
     6361 nnnnnnnnnn nnnnnnnnnn nnnnnnnnnn nnnncccatt cgccattcag gctgcgcaac
     6421 tgttgggaag ggcgatcggt gcgggcctct tcgctattac gccag
//
